Addgene plasmid #58202: pCCM935
Purpose: Expresses unc-22 sgRNA in C.elegans. Can be used in Co-CRISPR experiments.
Depositing lab: Craig Mello. Depositing organization: University of Massachusetts, Worcester. Publication: A Co-CRISPR Strategy for Efficient Genome Editing in Caenorhabditis elegans. Kim H, Ishidate T, Ghanta KS, Seth M, Conte D Jr, Shirayama M, Mello CC. Genetics. 2014 May 30. pii: genetics.114.166389. 10.1534/genetics.114.166389 PubMed 24879462.
Backbone
  Vector backbone: pCR-Blunt II-TOPO
  Backbone manufacturer: Invitrogen
  Backbone size w/o insert (bp): 3519
  Total vector size (bp): 4359
  Vector type: Worm Expression
Growth in bacteria
  Bacterial resistance: Kanamycin, 50 μg/mL
  Growth temperature: 37°C
  Growth strain: Top10
  Copy number: High Copy
Gene/Insert
  Gene/Insert name: unc-22 sgRNA (alt name: unc-22 guide)
  Species: C. elegans (nematode)
  Promoter: U6
  Cloning method: TOPO Cloning
  Sequencing primers: 5′ Sp6; 3′ T7
Terms and licenses: Academic/Nonprofit Terms; Industry Terms: Not Available to Industry
Depositor comments: gRNA target sequence GAACCCGTTGCCGAATACAC
How to cite: pCCM935 was a gift from Craig Mello (Addgene plasmid # 58202 ; http://n2t.net/addgene:58202 ; RRID:Addgene_58202)
