[The description below was written by a language model from this plasmid's Addgene catalogue record.]
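Description:
pCCM935 is a worm expression plasmid built on the pCR-Blunt II-TOPO backbone, into which a single guide RNA cassette targeting the C. elegans unc-22 gene was inserted by TOPO cloning. The complete plasmid is about 4.4 kb, of which roughly 3.5 kb is backbone, so the insert accounts for somewhere under 1 kb. It is maintained in E. coli as a high-copy plasmid under kanamycin selection. The SP6 and T7 primer sites that flank the cloning site serve as the sequencing anchors for checking the insert. No feature table accompanies the entry, so the exact layout of the cassette, including the source of the U6 promoter and any downstream terminator sequence, is not stated.

The payload is an unc-22 guide driven by a U6 promoter, a small-nuclear-RNA type promoter transcribed by RNA polymerase III. Such promoters are commonly used for guide RNAs because they produce short, uncapped, non-polyadenylated transcripts with defined ends. The plasmid carries no Cas9 according to the record, so the nuclease must come from a separate source.

Its stated use is in Co-CRISPR experiments. In this strategy, the unc-22 guide is delivered alongside a guide against the gene of actual interest. Disruption of unc-22 gives an easily recognised twitching phenotype, which marks animals in which Cas9 was active. Screening among these marked animals enriches for edits at the second, unselected locus, reducing the effort needed to recover the desired genome modification.
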