>Addgene plasmid #58202 | pCCM935 | depositor partial sequence | sequence record 89449 | U6 promoter+unc-22 guide+3' UTR inserted in pCR-Blunt II-TOPO vector
CTCCAAGAACTCGTACAAAAATGCTCTGAAGTAGGTCTCGAGATCAATACTGGGAAGACGAAAGTCTTGC
GAAACCGATTCGCTGACCCCAGTAAAGTCTACTTCGGTAGCCCTTCCCCCACCACCCAGCTCGACGACGT
CGACGAGTACATCTACCTCGGTCGTCAAATCAACGCCCAAAACAACTTGATGCCGGAAATCCACCGAAGA
CGTCGAGCAGCCTGGGCTGCATTCAATGGAATCAAGAATGCCACCGACTCCATCACCGACAAGAAGATTC
GTGCGAATCTGTTCGACTCAATTGTCCTTCCAGCGCTCACCTACGTTTCAGAAGCCTGGACATTCACCAA
AGCTCTATCCGAACGAGTACGAATCACACATGCCTCCCCCACAAATTATTGATCTACATCCCCATTTGGT
ATAGTGTCTTACAGGACTCTCAATATGTCAGCTGCATGATAAATGGTCCCTATATAATTGAATTGCAAAT
CTAAATGTTTGAACCCGTTGCCGAATACACGTTTTAGAGCTAGAAATAGCAAGTTAAAATAAGGCTAGTC
CGTTATCAACTTGAAAAAGTGGCACCGAGTCGGTGCTTTTTTTCAATAATATTCTAGATATCCCTTTTTG
AAACTAAAATGAAATACTCTAAATTTTTGAGTTCAATGTTTCAACTAATCTTGGTTAAAGGTAAATTCCC
GGAGGGACGATTTTAAAGTTGCCAGAGTTGATTAAATTGGTCCAAAAAATTTTATTAGGAAACTCGAAAA
AAAATTGATTTTTTTTGACAATATTCCAAAGAAAATTACAAAATCTCGACGCCAAACATAGTCGGCTGTG
