>Addgene plasmid #58202 | pCCM935 | addgene partial sequence | sequence record 92734 | M13pUC-Fwd 5'-CCCAGTCACGACGTTGTAAAACG-3'
AATTGTAATACGACTCACTATAGGGCGAATTGGGCCCTCTAGATGCATGCTCGAGCGGCCGCCAGTGTGA
TGGATATCTGCAGAATTCGCCCTTAAGCTTCACAGCCGACTATGTTTGGCGTCGAGATTTTGTAATTTTC
TTTGGAATATTGTCAAAAAAAATCAATTTTTTTTCGAGTTTCCTAATAAAATTTTTTGGACCAATTTAAT
CAACTCTGGCAACTTTAAAATCGTCCCTCCGGGAATTTACCTTTAACCAAGATTAGTTGAAACATTGAAC
TCAAAAATTTAGAGTATTTCATTTTAGTTTCAAAAAGGGATATCTAGAATATTATTGAAAAAAAGCACCG
ACTCGGTGCCACTTTTTCAAGTTGATAACGGACTAGCCTTATTTTAACTTGCTATTTCTAGCTCTAAAAC
GTGTATTCGGCAACGGGTTCAAACATTTAGATTTGCAATTCAATTATATAGGGACCATTTATCATGCAGC
TGACATATTGAGAGTCCTGTAAGACACTATACCAAATGGGGATGTAGATCAATAATTTGTGGGGGAGGCA
TGTGTGATTCGTACTCGTTCGGATAGAGCTTTGGTGAATGTCCAGGCTTCTGAAACGTAGGTGAGCGCTG
GAAGGACAATTGAGTCGAACAGATTCGCACGAATCTTCTTGTCGGTGATGGAGTCGGTGGCATTCTTGAT
TCCATTGAATGCAGCCCAGGCTGCTCGACGTCTTCGGTGGATTTCCGGCATCAAGTTGTTTTGGGCGTTG
ATTTGACGACCGAGGTAGATGTACTCGTCGACGTCGTCGAGCTGGGTGGTGGGGGAAGGGCTACCGAAGT
AGACTTTACTGGGGTCAGCGAATCGGTTTCGCAAGACTTTCGTCTTCCCAGTATTGATCTCGAGACCTAC
TTCAGAGCATTTTTGTACGAGTTCTTGGAGGAATTCAAAGGGCGAATTCCAGCACACTGGCGGCCGTTAC
TAGTGGATCCGAGCTCGGTACCAAGCTTGATGCATAGCTTGAGTATTCTATAGTGTCACCTAAATAGCTT
GGCGTAATCATGGTCATAGCTGTTTCCTG
