>Addgene plasmid #58202 | pCCM935 | addgene partial sequence | sequence record 92735 | M13pUC-Rev 5'-AGCGGATAACAATTTCACACAGG-3'
GACCATGATTACGCCAAGCTATTTAGGTGACACTATAGAATACTCAAGCTATGCATCAAGCTTGGTACCG
AGCTCGGATCCACTAGTAACGGCCGCCAGTGTGCTGGAATTCGCCCTTTGAATTCCTCCAAGAACTCGTA
CAAAAATGCTCTGAAGTAGGTCTCGAGATCAATACTGGGAAGACGAAAGTCTTGCGAAACCGATTCGCTG
ACCCCAGTAAAGTCTACTTCGGTAGCCCTTCCCCCACCACCCAGCTCGACGACGTCGACGAGTACATCTA
CCTCGGTCGTCAAATCAACGCCCAAAACAACTTGATGCCGGAAATCCACCGAAGACGTCGAGCAGCCTGG
GCTGCATTCAATGGAATCAAGAATGCCACCGACTCCATCACCGACAAGAAGATTCGTGCGAATCTGTTCG
ACTCAATTGTCCTTCCAGCGCTCACCTACGTTTCAGAAGCCTGGACATTCACCAAAGCTCTATCCGAACG
AGTACGAATCACACATGCCTCCCCCACAAATTATTGATCTACATCCCCATTTGGTATAGTGTCTTACAGG
ACTCTCAATATGTCAGCTGCATGATAAATGGTCCCTATATAATTGAATTGCAAATCTAAATGTTTGAACC
CGTTGCCGAATACACGTTTTAGAGCTAGAAATAGCAAGTTAAAATAAGGCTAGTCCGTTATCAACTTGAA
AAAGTGGCACCGAGTCGGTGCTTTTTTTCAATAATATTCTAGATATCCCTTTTTGAAACTAAAATGAAAT
ACTCTAAATTTTTGAGTTCAATGTTTCAACTAATCTTGGTTAAAGGTAAATTCCCGGAGGGACGATTTTA
AAGTTGCCAGAGTTGATTAAATTGGTCCAAAAAATTTTATTAGGAAACTCGAAAAAAAATTGATTTTTTT
TGACAATATTCCAAAGAAAATTACAAA
